>Addgene plasmid #154293 | pLenti PGK mKate2-OGT 5N5A (Puro) | addgene full sequence | sequence record 307161 | Addgene NGS Result
AGGTGGCACTTTTCGGGGAAATGTGCGCGGAACCCCTATTTGTTTATTTTTCTAAATACATTCAAATATG
TATCCGCTCATGAGACAATAACCCTGATAAATGCTTCAATAATATTGAAAAAGGAAGAGTATGAGTATTC
AACATTTCCGTGTCGCCCTTATTCCCTTTTTTGCGGCATTTTGCCTTCCTGTTTTTGCTCACCCAGAAAC
GCTGGTGAAAGTAAAAGATGCTGAAGATCAGTTGGGTGCACGAGTGGGTTACATCGAACTGGATCTCAAC
AGCGGTAAGATCCTTGAGAGTTTTCGCCCCGAAGAACGTTTTCCAATGATGAGCACTTTTAAAGTTCTGC
TATGTGGCGCGGTATTATCCCGTATTGACGCCGGGCAAGAGCAACTCGGTCGCCGCATACACTATTCTCA
GAATGACTTGGTTGAGTACTCACCAGTCACAGAAAAGCATCTTACGGATGGCATGACAGTAAGAGAATTA
TGCAGTGCTGCCATAACCATGAGTGATAACACTGCGGCCAACTTACTTCTGACAACGATCGGAGGACCGA
AGGAGCTAACCGCTTTTTTGCACAACATGGGGGATCATGTAACTCGCCTTGATCGTTGGGAACCGGAGCT
GAATGAAGCCATACCAAACGACGAGCGTGACACCACGATGCCTGTAGCAATGGCAACAACGTTGCGCAAA
CTATTAACTGGCGAACTACTTACTCTAGCTTCCCGGCAACAATTAATAGACTGGATGGAGGCGGATAAAG
TTGCAGGACCACTTCTGCGCTCGGCCCTTCCGGCTGGCTGGTTTATTGCTGATAAATCTGGAGCCGGTGA
GCGTGGGTCTCGCGGTATCATTGCAGCACTGGGGCCAGATGGTAAGCCCTCCCGTATCGTAGTTATCTAC
ACGACGGGGAGTCAGGCAACTATGGATGAACGAAATAGACAGATCGCTGAGATAGGTGCCTCACTGATTA
AGCATTGGTAACTGTCAGACCAAGTTTACTCATATATACTTTAGATTGATTTAAAACTTCATTTTTAATT
TAAAAGGATCTAGGTGAAGATCCTTTTTGATAATCTCATGACCAAAATCCCTTAACGTGAGTTTTCGTTC
CACTGAGCGTCAGACCCCGTAGAAAAGATCAAAGGATCTTCTTGAGATCCTTTTTTTCTGCGCGTAATCT
GCTGCTTGCAAACAAAAAAACCACCGCTACCAGCGGTGGTTTGTTTGCCGGATCAAGAGCTACCAACTCT
TTTTCCGAAGGTAACTGGCTTCAGCAGAGCGCAGATACCAAATACTGTTCTTCTAGTGTAGCCGTAGTTA
GGCCACCACTTCAAGAACTCTGTAGCACCGCCTACATACCTCGCTCTGCTAATCCTGTTACCAGTGGCTG
CTGCCAGTGGCGATAAGTCGTGTCTTACCGGGTTGGACTCAAGACGATAGTTACCGGATAAGGCGCAGCG
GTCGGGCTGAACGGGGGGTTCGTGCACACAGCCCAGCTTGGAGCGAACGACCTACACCGAACTGAGATAC
CTACAGCGTGAGCTATGAGAAAGCGCCACGCTTCCCGAAGGGAGAAAGGCGGACAGGTATCCGGTAAGCG
GCAGGGTCGGAACAGGAGAGCGCACGAGGGAGCTTCCAGGGGGAAACGCCTGGTATCTTTATAGTCCTGT
CGGGTTTCGCCACCTCTGACTTGAGCGTCGATTTTTGTGATGCTCGTCAGGGGGGCGGAGCCTATGGAAA
AACGCCAGCAACGCGGCCTTTTTACGGTTCCTGGCCTTTTGCTGGCCTTTTGCTCACATGTTCTTTCCTG
CGTTATCCCCTGATTCTGTGGATAACCGTATTACCGCCTTTGAGTGAGCTGATACCGCTCGCCGCAGCCG
AACGACCGAGCGCAGCGAGTCAGTGAGCGAGGAAGCGGAAGAGCGCCCAATACGCAAACCGCCTCTCCCC
GCGCGTTGGCCGATTCATTAATGCAGCTGGCACGACAGGTTTCCCGACTGGAAAGCGGGCAGTGAGCGCA
ACGCAATTAATGTGAGTTAGCTCACTCATTAGGCACCCCAGGCTTTACACTTTATGCTTCCGGCTCGTAT
GTTGTGTGGAATTGTGAGCGGATAACAATTTCACACAGGAAACAGCTATGACCATGATTACGCCAAGCGC
GCAATTAACCCTCACTAAAGGGAACAAAAGCTGGAGCTGCAAGCTTAATGTAGTCTTATGCAATACTCTT
GTAGTCTTGCAACATGGTAACGATGAGTTAGCAACATGCCTTACAAGGAGAGAAAAAGCACCGTGCATGC
CGATTGGTGGAAGTAAGGTGGTACGATCGTGCCTTATTAGGAAGGCAACAGACGGGTCTGACATGGATTG
GACGAACCACTGAATTGCCGCATTGCAGAGATATTGTATTTAAGTGCCTAGCTCGATACATAAACGGGTC
TCTCTGGTTAGACCAGATCTGAGCCTGGGAGCTCTCTGGCTAACTAGGGAACCCACTGCTTAAGCCTCAA
TAAAGCTTGCCTTGAGTGCTTCAAGTAGTGTGTGCCCGTCTGTTGTGTGACTCTGGTAACTAGAGATCCC
TCAGACCCTTTTAGTCAGTGTGGAAAATCTCTAGCAGTGGCGCCCGAACAGGGACTTGAAAGCGAAAGGG
AAACCAGAGGAGCTCTCTCGACGCAGGACTCGGCTTGCTGAAGCGCGCACGGCAAGAGGCGAGGGGCGGC
GACTGGTGAGTACGCCAAAAATTTTGACTAGCGGAGGCTAGAAGGAGAGAGATGGGTGCGAGAGCGTCAG
TATTAAGCGGGGGAGAATTAGATCGCGATGGGAAAAAATTCGGTTAAGGCCAGGGGGAAAGAAAAAATAT
AAATTAAAACATATAGTATGGGCAAGCAGGGAGCTAGAACGATTCGCAGTTAATCCTGGCCTGTTAGAAA
CATCAGAAGGCTGTAGACAAATACTGGGACAGCTACAACCATCCCTTCAGACAGGATCAGAAGAACTTAG
ATCATTATATAATACAGTAGCAACCCTCTATTGTGTGCATCAAAGGATAGAGATAAAAGACACCAAGGAA
GCTTTAGACAAGATAGAGGAAGAGCAAAACAAAAGTAAGACCACCGCACAGCAAGCGGCCGCTGATCTTC
AGACCTGGAGGAGGAGATATGAGGGACAATTGGAGAAGTGAATTATATAAATATAAAGTAGTAAAAATTG
AACCATTAGGAGTAGCACCCACCAAGGCAAAGAGAAGAGTGGTGCAGAGAGAAAAAAGAGCAGTGGGAAT
AGGAGCTTTGTTCCTTGGGTTCTTGGGAGCAGCAGGAAGCACTATGGGCGCAGCGTCAATGACGCTGACG
GTACAGGCCAGACAATTATTGTCTGGTATAGTGCAGCAGCAGAACAATTTGCTGAGGGCTATTGAGGCGC
AACAGCATCTGTTGCAACTCACAGTCTGGGGCATCAAGCAGCTCCAGGCAAGAATCCTGGCTGTGGAAAG
ATACCTAAAGGATCAACAGCTCCTGGGGATTTGGGGTTGCTCTGGAAAACTCATTTGCACCACTGCTGTG
CCTTGGAATGCTAGTTGGAGTAATAAATCTCTGGAACAGATTTGGAATCACACGACCTGGATGGAGTGGG
ACAGAGAAATTAACAATTACACAAGCTTAATACACTCCTTAATTGAAGAATCGCAAAACCAGCAAGAAAA
GAATGAACAAGAATTATTGGAATTAGATAAATGGGCAAGTTTGTGGAATTGGTTTAACATAACAAATTGG
CTGTGGTATATAAAATTATTCATAATGATAGTAGGAGGCTTGGTAGGTTTAAGAATAGTTTTTGCTGTAC
TTTCTATAGTGAATAGAGTTAGGCAGGGATATTCACCATTATCGTTTCAGACCCACCTCCCAACCCCGAG
GGGACCCGACAGGCCCGAAGGAATAGAAGAAGAAGGTGGAGAGAGAGACAGAGACAGATCCATTCGATTA
GTGAACGGATCTCGACGGTATCGGTTAACTTTTAAAAGAAAAGGGGGGATTGGGGGGTACAGTGCAGGGG
AAAGAATAGTAGACATAATAGCAACAGACATACAAACTAAAGAATTACAAAAACAAATTACAAAAATTCA
AAATTTTATCGATCACGAGACTAGCCTCGAGAAGCTTGATATCGAATTCCACGGGGTTGGGGTTGCGCCT
TTTCCAAGGCAGCCCTGGGTTTGCGCAGGGACGCGGCTGCTCTGGGCGTGGTTCCGGGAAACGCAGCGGC
GCCGACCCTGGGTCTCGCACATTCTTCACGTCCGTTCGCAGCGTCACCCGGATCTTCGCCGCTACCCTTG
TGGGCCCCCCGGCGACGCTTCCTGCTCCGCCCCTAAGTCGGGAAGGTTCCTTGCGGTTCGCGGCGTGCCG
GACGTGACAAACGGAAGCCGCACGTCTCACTAGTACCCTCGCAGACGGACAGCGCCAGGGAGCAATGGCA
GCGCGCCGACCGCGATGGGCTGTGGCCAATAGCGGCTGCTCAGCAGGGCGCGCCGAGAGCAGCGGCCGGG
AAGGGGCGGTGCGGGAGGCGGGGTGTGGGGCGGTAGTGTGGGCCCTGTTCCTGCCCGCGCGGTGTTCCGC
ATTCTGCAAGCCTCCGGAGCGCACGTCGGCAGTCGGCTCCCTCGTTGACCGAATCACCGACCTCTCTCCC
CAGGGGGATCCACCGGTTCGTCGACTAGTCCAGTGTGGTGGAATTCTGCAGATATCAACAAGTTTGTACA
AAAAAGCAGGCTTTAAAGGAACCAATTCAGTCGACTGGATCCATGGTGAGCGAGCTGATTAAGGAGAACA
TGCACATGAAGCTGTACATGGAGGGCACCGTGAACAACCACCACTTCAAGTGCACATCCGAGGGCGAAGG
CAAGCCCTACGAGGGCACCCAGACCATGAGAATCAAGGCGGTCGAGGGCGGCCCTCTCCCCTTCGCCTTC
GACATCCTGGCTACCAGCTTCATGTACGGCAGCAAAACCTTCATCAACCACACCCAGGGCATCCCCGACT
TCTTTAAGCAGTCCTTCCCCGAGGGCTTCACATGGGAGAGAGTCACCACATACGAAGACGGGGGCGTGCT
GACCGCTACCCAGGACACCAGCCTCCAGGACGGCTGCCTCATCTACAACGTCAAGATCAGAGGGGTGAAC
TTCCCATCCAACGGCCCTGTGATGCAGAAGAAAACACTCGGCTGGGAGGCCTCCACCGAGACCCTGTACC
CCGCTGACGGCGGCCTGGAAGGCAGAGCCGACATGGCCCTGAAGCTCGTGGGCGGGGGCCACCTGATCTG
CAACTTGAAGACCACATACAGATCCAAGAAACCCGCTAAGAACCTCAAGATGCCCGGCGTCTACTATGTG
GACAGAAGACTGGAAAGAATCAAGGAGGCCGACAAAGAGACCTACGTCGAGCAGCACGAGGTGGCTGTGG
CCAGATACTGCGACCTCCCTAGCAAACTGGGGCACAGAGGCGGAGACTACAAAGATGATGACGACAAAGG
CGACTACAAAGACGATGACGACAAGGGCATCGATAGATCAACAAGTTTGTACAAAAAAGCAGGCTTTGCG
TCTTCCGTGGGCAACGTGGCCGACAGCACAGGGTTAGCTGAGTTGGCACATCGAGAATATCAGGCAGGAG
ATTTTGAGGCAGCTGAGAGACACTGCATGCAGCTCTGGAGACAAGAGCCAGACAATACTGGTGTGCTTTT
ATTACTTTCATCTATACACTTCCAGTGTCGAAGGCTGGACAGATCTGCTCACTTTAGCACTCTGGCAATT
AAACAGAACCCCCTTCTGGCAGAAGCTTATTCGAATTTGGGGAATGTGTACAAGGAAAGAGGGCAGTTGC
AGGAGGCAATTGAGCATTATCGACATGCATTGCGTCTCAAACCTGATTTCATCGATGGTTATATTAACCT
GGCAGCCGCCTTGGTAGCAGCGGGTGACATGGAAGGGGCAGTACAAGCTTACGTCTCTGCTCTTCAGTAC
AATCCTGATTTGTACTGTGTTCGCAGTGACCTGGGGAACCTGCTCAAAGCCCTGGGTCGCTTGGAAGAAG
CCAAGGCATGTTATTTGAAAGCAATTGAGACGCAACCGAACTTTGCAGTAGCTTGGAGTAATCTTGGCTG
TGTTTTCAATGCACAAGGGGAAATTTGGCTTGCAATTCATCACTTTGAAAAGGCTGTCACCCTTGACCCA
AACTTTCTGGATGCTTATATCAATTTAGGAAATGTCTTGAAAGAGGCACGCATTTTTGACAGAGCTGTGG
CAGCTTATCTTCGTGCCCTAAGTTTGAGTCCAAATCACGCAGTGGTGCACGGCAACCTGGCTTGTGTATA
CTATGAGCAAGGCCTGATAGATCTGGCAATAGACACCTACAGGCGGGCTATCGAACTACAACCACATTTC
CCTGATGCTTACTGCAACCTAGCCAATGCTCTCAAAGAGAAGGGCAGTGTTGCTGAAGCAGAAGATTGTT
ATAATACAGCTCTCCGTCTGTGTCCCACCCATGCAGACTCTCTGAATGCACTAGCCAATATCAAACGAGA
ACAGGGAAACATTGAAGAGGCAGTTCGCTTGTATCGTAAAGCATTAGAAGTCTTCCCAGAGTTTGCTGCT
GCCCATTCAGCATTAGCAAGTGTACTGCAGCAGCAGGGAAAACTGCAGGAAGCTCTGATGCATTATAAGG
AGGCTATTCGAATCAGTCCTACCTTTGCTGATGCCTACTCTGCAATGGGAAACACTCTAAAGGAGATGCA
GGATGTTCAGGGAGCCTTGCAGTGTTATACGCGTGCCATCCAAATTAATCCTGCATTTGCAGATGCACAT
AGCGCACTGGCTTCCATTCATAAGGATTCAGGGAATATTCCAGAAGCCATAGCTTCTTACCGCACGGCTC
TGAAACTTAAGCCTGATTTTCCTGATGCTTATTGTGCATTGGCTCATTGCCTGCAGATTGTCTGTGATTG
GACAGACTATGATGAGCGAATGAAGAAGTTGGTCAGTATTGTGGCTGACCAGTTAGAGAAGAATAGGTTG
CCTTCTGTGCATCCTCATCATAGTATGCTATATCCTCTTTCTCATGGCTTCAGGAAGGCTATTGCTGAGA
GGCACGGCAACCTGTGCTTAGATAAGATTAATGTTCTTCATAAACCACCATATGAACATCCAAAAGACTT
GAAGCTCAGTGATGGTCGGCTGCGTGTAGGATATGTGAGTTCCGACTTTGGGAATCATCCTACTTCTCAC
CTTATGCAGTCTATTCCAGGCATGCACAATCCTGATAAATTTGAGGTGTTCTGTTATGCCCTGAGCCCAG
ACGATGGCACAAACTTCCGAGTGAAGGTGATGGCAGAAGCCAATCATTTCATTGATCTTTCTCAGATTCC
ATGCAATGGAAAAGCAGCTGATCGCATCCATCAGGATGGAATTCATATCCTTGTAAATATGAATGGCTAT
ACTAAGGGCGCTCGAAATGAGCTTTTTGCTCTCAGGCCAGCTCCTATTCAGGCAATGTGGCTGGGATACC
CTGGGACGAGTGGTGCGCTTTTCATGGATTATATTATCACTGATCAGGAAACTTCGCCAGCTGAAGTTGC
TGAGCAGTATTCCGAGAAATTGGCTTATATGCCCCACACTTTTTTTATTGGTGATCATGCTAATATGTTC
CCTCACCTGAAGAAAAAAGCAGTCATCGATTTTAAGTCCAATGGGCACATTTATGACAATCGGATAGTTC
TGAATGGCATCGACCTCAAAGCATTTCTTGATAGTCTACCAGATGTGAAAATTGTCAAGATGAAGTGTCC
TGATGGAGGAGACAATGCAGATAGCAGTAACACAGCTCTTAATATGCCTGTTATTCCTATGAATACTATT
GCAGAAGCAGTTATTGAAATGATTAACCGAGGACAGATTCAAATAACAATTAATGGATTCAGTATTAGCA
ATGGACTGGCAACTACTCAGATCAACAATAAGGCTGCAACTGGAGAGGAGGTTCCCCGTACCATTATTGT
AACCACCCGTTCTCAGTACGGGTTACCAGAAGATGCCATCGTATACTGTAACTTTAATCAGTTGTATAAA
ATTGACCCTTCTACTTTGCAGATGTGGGCAAACATTCTGAAGCGTGTTCCCAATAGTGTACTCTGGCTGT
TGCGTTTTCCAGCAGTAGGAGAACCTAATATTCAACAGTATGCACAAAACATGGGCCTGCCCCAGAACCG
TATCATTTTTTCACCTGTTGCTCCTAAAGAGGAACACGTCAGGAGAGGCCAGCTGGCTGATGTCTGCTTG
GACACTCCACTCTGTAATGGGCACACCACAGGGATGGATGTCCTCTGGGCAGGGACCCCCATGGTGACTA
TGCCAGGAGAGACTCTTGCTTCTCGAGTTGCAGCATCCCAGCTCACTTGCTTAGGTTGTCTTGAGCTTAT
TGCTAAAAACAGACAAGAATATGAAGACATAGCTGTGAAGCTGGGAACTGATCTAGAATACCTGAAGAAA
GTTCGTGGCAAAGTCTGGAAGCAAAGAATATCTAGCCCTCTGTTCAACACCAAACAATACACAATGGAAC
TAGAGCGGCTCTATCTACAGATGTGGGAGCATTATGCAGCTGGCAACAAACCTGACCACATGATTAAGCC
TGTTGAAGTCACTGAGTCAGCATAACTCGAGATATCTAGACCCAGCTTTCTTGTACAAAGTGGTTGATAT
CCAGCACAGTGGCGGCCGCTCGACAATCAACCTCTGGATTACAAAATTTGTGAAAGATTGACTGGTATTC
TTAACTATGTTGCTCCTTTTACGCTATGTGGATACGCTGCTTTAATGCCTTTGTATCATGCTATTGCTTC
CCGTATGGCTTTCATTTTCTCCTCCTTGTATAAATCCTGGTTGCTGTCTCTTTATGAGGAGTTGTGGCCC
GTTGTCAGGCAACGTGGCGTGGTGTGCACTGTGTTTGCTGACGCAACCCCCACTGGTTGGGGCATTGCCA
CCACCTGTCAGCTCCTTTCCGGGACTTTCGCTTTCCCCCTCCCTATTGCCACGGCGGAACTCATCGCCGC
CTGCCTTGCCCGCTGCTGGACAGGGGCTCGGCTGTTGGGCACTGACAATTCCGTGGTGTTGTCGGGGAAG
CTGACGTCCTTTCCATGGCTGCTCGCCTGTGTTGCCACCTGGATTCTGCGCGGGACGTCCTTCTGCTACG
TCCCTTCGGCCCTCAATCCAGCGGACCTTCCTTCCCGCGGCCTGCTGCCGGCTCTGCGGCCTCTTCCGCG
TCTTCGCCTTCGCCCTCAGACGAGTCGGATCTCCCTTTGGGCCGCCTCCCCGCCTGGAATTCTACCGGGT
AGGGGAGGCGCTTTTCCCAAGGCAGTCTGGAGCATGCGCTTTAGCAGCCCCGCTGGGCACTTGGCGCTAC
ACAAGTGGCCTCTGGCCTCGCACACATTCCACATCCACCGGTAGGCGCCAACCGGCTCCGTTCTTTGGTG
GCCCCTTCGCGCCACCTTCTACTCCTCCCCTAGTCAGGAAGTTCCCCCCCGCCCCGCAGCTCGCGTCGTG
CAGGACGTGACAAATGGAAGTAGCACGTCTCACTAGTCTCGTGCAGATGGACAGCACCGCTGAGCAATGG
AAGCGGGTAGGCCTTTGGGGCAGCGGCCAATAGCAGCTTTGCTCCTTCGCTTTCTGGGCTCAGAGGCTGG
GAAGGGGTGGGTCCGGGGGCGGGCTCAGGGGCGGGCTCAGGGGCGGGGCGGGCGCCCGAAGGTCCTCCGG
AGGCCCGGCATTCTGCACGCTTCAAAAGCGCACGTCTGCCGCGCTGTTCTCCTCTTCCTCATCTCCGGGC
CTTTCGACCTGCAGCCCAAGCTTACCATGACCGAGTACAAGCCCACGGTGCGCCTCGCCACCCGCGACGA
CGTCCCCAGGGCCGTACGCACCCTCGCCGCCGCGTTCGCCGACTACCCCGCCACGCGCCACACCGTCGAT
CCGGACCGCCACATCGAGCGGGTCACCGAGCTGCAAGAACTCTTCCTCACGCGCGTCGGGCTCGACATCG
GCAAGGTGTGGGTCGCGGACGACGGCGCCGCGGTGGCGGTCTGGACCACGCCGGAGAGCGTCGAAGCGGG
GGCGGTGTTCGCCGAGATCGGCCCGCGCATGGCCGAGTTGAGCGGTTCCCGGCTGGCCGCGCAGCAACAG
ATGGAAGGCCTCCTGGCGCCGCACCGGCCCAAGGAGCCCGCGTGGTTCCTGGCCACCGTCGGCGTCTCGC
CCGACCACCAGGGCAAGGGTCTGGGCAGCGCCGTCGTGCTCCCCGGAGTGGAGGCGGCCGAGCGCGCCGG
GGTGCCCGCCTTCCTGGAGACCTCCGCGCCCCGCAACCTCCCCTTCTACGAGCGGCTCGGCTTCACCGTC
ACCGCCGACGTCGAGGTGCCCGAAGGACCGCGCACCTGGTGCATGACCCGCAAGCCCGGTGCCTGACGCC
CGCCCCACGACCCGCAGCGCCCGACCGAAAGGAGCGCACGACCCCATGCATCTCGAGGGCCCGGTACCTT
TAAGACCAATGACTTACAAGGCAGCTGTAGATCTTAGCCACTTTTTAAAAGAAAAGGGGGGACTGGAAGG
GCTAGCTCACTCCCAACGAAGACAAGATCTGCTTTTTGCTTGTACTGGGTCTCTCTGGTTAGACCAGATC
TGAGCCTGGGAGCTCTCTGGCTAACTAGGGAACCCACTGCTTAAGCCTCAATAAAGCTTGCCTTGAGTGC
TTCAAGTAGTGTGTGCCCGTCTGTTGTGTGACTCTGGTAACTAGAGATCCCTCAGACCCTTTTAGTCAGT
GTGGAAAATCTCTAGCAGTAGTAGTTCATGTCATCTTATTATTCAGTATTTATAACTTGCAAAGAAATGA
ATATCAGAGAGTGAGAGGAACTTGTTTATTGCAGCTTATAATGGTTACAAATAAAGCAATAGCATCACAA
ATTTCACAAATAAAGCATTTTTTTCACTGCATTCTAGTTGTGGTTTGTCCAAACTCATCAATGTATCTTA
TCATGTCTGGCTCTAGCTATCCCGCCCCTAACTCCGCCCATCCCGCCCCTAACTCCGCCCAGTTCCGCCC
ATTCTCCGCCCCATGGCTGACTAATTTTTTTTATTTATGCAGAGGCCGAGGCCGCCTCGGCCTCTGAGCT
ATTCCAGAAGTAGTGAGGAGGCTTTTTTGGAGGCCTAGGGACGTACCCAATTCGCCCTATAGTGAGTCGT
ATTACGCGCGCTCACTGGCCGTCGTTTTACAACGTCGTGACTGGGAAAACCCTGGCGTTACCCAACTTAA
TCGCCTTGCAGCACATCCCCCTTTCGCCAGCTGGCGTAATAGCGAAGAGGCCCGCACCGATCGCCCTTCC
CAACAGTTGCGCAGCCTGAATGGCGAATGGG
[124 nt withheld, positions 11442-11565]
C
[91 nt withheld, positions 11567-11657]
A
[49 nt withheld, positions 11659-11707]
CCTTTGACGTTGGAGTCCACGTTCTTT
[37 nt withheld, positions 11735-11771]
ACCCTATCTCGGTCTATTCTTTTGATTTATAAGGGATTTTGCCGATTTCGGCCTATTGGTTAAAAAATGA
GCTGATTTAACAAAAATTTAACGCGAATTTTAACAAAATATTAACGCTTACAATTT
Features (pLannotate 1.2.2; 33 found; start..end, strand, type, name):
     26..130     +  promoter       AmpR promoter: bla
    131..991     +  CDS            AmpR: β-lactamase; bla; confers resistance to ampicillin, carbenicillin, and related antibiotics
   1162..1750    +  rep_origin     ori: high-copy-number ColE1/pMB1/pBR322/pUC origin of replication
   1933..2025    +  CDS            lacI (fragment): lac repressor; lacI; The lac repressor binds to the lac operator to inhibit transcription in E. coli. This inhibition can be relieved by adding lactose or isopropyl-β-D-thiogalactopyranoside (IPTG).
   2038..2059    +  protein_bind   CAP binding site: CAP binding activates transcription in the presence of cAMP. E. coli catabolite activator protein
   2074..2104    +  promoter       lac promoter: promoter for the E. coli lac operon
   2108..2130    +  protein_bind   lac operator (fragment): The lac repressor binds to the lac operator to inhibit transcription in E. coli. This inhibition can be relieved by adding lactose or isopropyl-β-D-thiogalactopyranoside (IPTG). lac repressor encoded by lacI
   2173..2191    +  promoter       T3 promoter: promoter for bacteriophage T3 RNA polymerase
   2219..2445    +  promoter       RSV promoter: Rous sarcoma virus enhancer/promoter
   2446..2626    +  LTR            5' LTR (truncated): truncated 5' long terminal repeat (LTR) from HIV-1
   2673..2798    +  misc_feature   HIV-1 Ψ: packaging signal of human immunodeficiency virus type 1
   2782..3145    +  CDS            HIV-1 gag (fragment): gag protein from human immunodeficiency virus 1; gag
   3291..3524    +  misc_feature   RRE: The Rev response element (RRE) of HIV-1 allows for Rev-dependent mRNA export from the nucleus to the cytoplasm.
   3901..4001    +  CDS            Rev (fragment): human immunodeficiency virus 1 (HIV-1) Rev protein; rev; enhances nuclear export of unspliced and incompletely spliced viral mRNAs
   4020..4137    +  misc_feature   cPPT/CTS: central polypurine tract and central termination sequence of HIV-1
   4157..4180    -  misc_feature   MCS (fragment): pBluescript multiple cloning site
   4183..4693    +  promoter       hPGK promoter: human phosphoglycerate kinase 1 promoter
   4748..4772    +  protein_bind   attB1: mutant version of attB; recombination site for the Gateway® BP reaction BP Clonase™
   4803..5498    +  CDS            mKate2: mKate2 is a basic (constitutively fluorescent) red fluorescent protein published in 2009, derived from Entacmaea quadricolor. It is reported to be a rapidly-maturing monomer with moderate acid sensitivity.
   5505..5524    +  CDS            3xFLAG (fragment): three tandem FLAG® epitope tags
   5571..5595    +  protein_bind   attB1: mutant version of attB; recombination site for the Gateway® BP reaction BP Clonase™
   5598..8702    +  CDS            Ogt: OGT1_RAT - Experimental evidence at protein level: Swiss-Prot protein existence level 1. Catalyzes the transfer of a single N-acetylglucosamine from UDP-GlcNAc to a serine or threonine residue in cytoplasmic and nuclear proteins resulting in their modification with a beta-linked N- acetylglucosamine (O-GlcNAc) (PubMed:24995978, PubMed:10542233). Has 3 distinct KM values for UDP-GlcNAc; GlcNAc concentration modulates its affinity for different substrates (PubMed:10542233). Glycosylates a large and diverse number of proteins including histone H2B, AKT1, EZH2, PFKL, KMT2E/MLL5, MAPT/TAU and HCFC1
   8720..8744    -  protein_bind   attB2: mutant version of attB; recombination site for the Gateway® BP reaction BP Clonase™
   8775..9363    +  misc_feature   WPRE: woodchuck hepatitis virus posttranscriptional regulatory element
   9377..9876    +  promoter       PGK promoter: mouse phosphoglycerate kinase 1 promoter
   9897..10496   +  CDS            PuroR: puromycin N-acetyltransferase; pac from Streptomyces alboniger; confers resistance to puromycin
  10564..10701   +  CDS            nef (fragment): NEF_HV1LA - Experimental evidence at protein level: Swiss-Prot protein existence level 1. Extracellular Nef protein targets CD4(+) T-lymphocytes for apoptosis by interacting with CXCR4 surface receptors. From Human immunodeficiency virus type 1 group M subtype B (isolate Lai) (HIV-1).
  10687..10867   +  LTR            5' LTR (truncated): truncated 5' long terminal repeat (LTR) from HIV-1
  10939..11060   +  polyA_signal   SV40 poly(A) signal: SV40 polyadenylation signal
  11100..11235   +  rep_origin     SV40 ori: SV40 origin of replication
  11256..11274   -  promoter       T7 promoter: promoter for bacteriophage T7 RNA polymerase
  11282..11437   +  CDS            lacZα (fragment): LacZα fragment of β-galactosidase; lacZ fragment
  11442..11870   +  rep_origin     f1 ori (sequence partly withheld): f1 bacteriophage origin of replication; arrow indicates direction of (+) strand synthesis
