[The description below was written by a language model from this plasmid's Addgene catalogue record and pLannotate feature annotations shown in this document.]
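Description:
pLenti PGK mKate2-OGT 5N5A (Puro) is a lentiviral mammalian expression plasmid built by Gateway cloning into a pLenti PGK destination backbone. It is maintained in E. coli through a high-copy ColE1/pUC-type origin and an ampicillin resistance gene, and it also carries an f1 origin and an SV40 origin. The viral portion follows a third-generation layout. An RSV promoter drives a truncated HIV-1 5' LTR, followed by the Ψ packaging signal with a gag fragment, the Rev response element for Rev-dependent nuclear export of the genomic RNA, and the cPPT/CTS. The downstream LTR is likewise annotated as truncated and is followed by an SV40 polyadenylation signal.

Between the LTRs, a human PGK promoter drives a single fusion open reading frame: the red fluorescent protein mKate2, a FLAG epitope segment (recorded as 2xFLAG; the annotation tool matched it as a partial 3xFLAG), and full-length human O-GlcNAc transferase. attB sites left by Gateway recombination flank and interrupt the fusion. The annotation software labelled the OGT coding region by its closest rat homologue, but the catalogue record specifies the human gene. The insert carries five asparagine-to-alanine substitutions (N322A, N356A, N390A, N424A, N458A), described as making the enzyme unable to cleave HCF-1. A WPRE follows the coding sequence to enhance transcript expression. A separate mouse PGK promoter then drives puromycin N-acetyltransferase for selection of transduced cells.

The construct is suited to stable expression of a fluorescently trackable, epitope-tagged, HCF-1-cleavage-deficient OGT variant in mammalian cells, and the associated work examined which OGT functions cell proliferation requires. The sequenced record is slightly longer than the catalogue's stated total size.
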