Addgene plasmid #154293: pLenti PGK mKate2-OGT 5N5A (Puro)
Purpose: Lentiviral vector encoding full length mKate2-2xFLAG-OGT (full length human O-GlcNAc transferase, 5N5A variant, no HCF-1 cleavage)
Depositing lab: Suzanne Walker. Depositing organization: Harvard Medical School. Publication: Mammalian cell proliferation requires noncatalytic functions of O-GlcNAc transferase. Levine ZG, Potter SC, Joiner CM, Fei GQ, Nabet B, Sonnett M, Zachara NE, Gray NS, Paulo JA, Walker S. Proc Natl Acad Sci U S A. 2021 Jan 26;118(4). pii: 2016778118. doi: 10.1073/pnas.2016778118. PubMed 33419956.
Backbone
  Vector backbone: pLenti PGK Neo (DEST)
  Backbone manufacturer: Campeau et al.
  Backbone size w/o insert (bp): 8000
  Total vector size (bp): 11717
  Vector type: Mammalian Expression, Lentiviral
  Selectable markers: Puromycin
Growth in bacteria
  Bacterial resistance: Ampicillin, 100 μg/mL
  Growth temperature: 30°C
  Growth strain: NEB Stable
  Copy number: High Copy
Gene/Insert
  Gene/Insert name: O-GlcNAc Transferase (alt name: OGT)
  Species: H. sapiens (human)
  Insert size (bp): 3599
  Mutation: N322A, N356A, N390A, N424A, N458A mutations; HCF-1 Cleavage incompetent
  GenBank ID: NM_181673.3
  Entrez Gene: OGT (a.k.a. HINCUT-1, HRNT1, MRX106, O-GLCNAC, OGT1, XLID106)
  Promoter: PGK
  Tag / fusion protein: mKate2 (N terminal on insert); 2x FLAG (N terminal on insert)
  Cloning method: Gateway Cloning
  Sequencing primers: 5′ GTGTTCCGCATTCTGCAAG; 3′ CATAGCGTAAAAGGAGCAACA
Terms and licenses: Academic/Nonprofit Terms; Industry Terms: Not Available to Industry
Depositor comments: Please visit https://doi.org/10.1101/2020.10.22.351288 for bioRxiv preprint.
How to cite: pLenti PGK mKate2-OGT 5N5A (Puro) was a gift from Suzanne Walker (Addgene plasmid # 154293 ; http://n2t.net/addgene:154293 ; RRID:Addgene_154293)
